>Addgene plasmid #238808 | CRAF:CRAF BiBiT Vector | addgene full sequence | sequence record 479918 | Addgene NGS Result
AAGACGCGTTAATTAAGACGTCGGCAGTGAAAAAAATGCTTTATTTGTGAAATTTGTGATGCTATTGCTT
TATTTGTAACCATTATAAGCTGCAATAAACAAGTTAACAACAACAATTGCATTCATTTTATGTTTCAGGT
TCAGGGGGAGGTGTGGGAGGTTTTTTAAAGCAAGTAAAACCTCTACAAATGTGGTATGGCTGATTATGAT
CCGCGGCCGCAATACGTCGACGTTATCAGCTGACTTCGTACGAGAGCCTAGGTGTTTCTAGAGTCGCGGC
CTTAGCTGTTGATGGTTACTCGGAACAGCATGGAGCCGTCGGGGGTGATCAGGCGCTCGTCGATAATTTT
GTTGCCGTTCCACAGGGTCCCTGTTACAGTGATCTTTTTGCCGTCGAACACGGCGATGCCTTCATACGGC
CGTCCGAAATAGTTCAGCATGTTCGGCGTAACCCCGTCGATTACCAGTGTGCCATAGGGCAGGATCACCT
TAAAGTGATGATCATCCACAGGGTACACCACCTTAAACACCTCTTCGATCTGGGCCATTTGGTCGGCGCT
CAGACCTTCATACGGGATGATGACATGGATGTCGATCTTCAGGGCATTTTCACCGCTCCGGACAATCCTT
TGGATCGGAGTTACGGACACGGCGAGATTCTGCAGCAAACTGGACACACCTCCCTGTTCAAGGACTTGGT
CCAGGTTGTAGGCGGCTGTCTGTTCCCAGTCCCCAACGAAATCTTCGAGTGTGAAGACACCGCTCGAGCC
TCCACCTCCGCTCCCGCCACCACCTGAACTGCCTTGAGA
[1947 nt withheld, positions 810-2756]
GGCGATCGCTAGCTGCAAAAAGAACAAGTAGCTTGTATTCTATAGTGTCACCTAAATGGGCGATCTGACG
GTTCACTAAACCAGCTCTGCTTATATAGGCCTCCCTGGCGCGCCACTAGTTATTAATAGTAATCAATTAC
GGGGTCATTAGTTCATAGCCCATATATGGAGTTCCGCGTTACATAACTTACGGTAAATGGCCCGCCTGGC
TGACCGCCCAACGACCCCCGCCCATTGACGTCAATAATGACGTATGTTCCCATAGTAACGCCAATAGGGA
CTTTCCATTGACGTCAATGGGTGGAGTATTTACGGTAAACTGCCCACTTGGCAGTACATCAAGTGTATCA
TATGCCAAGTCCGCCCCCTATTGACGTCAATGACGGTAAATGGCCCGCCTGGCATTATGCCCAGTACATG
ACCTTACGGGACTTTCCTACTTGGCAGTACATCTACGTATTAGTCATCGCTATTACCATGGTGATGCGGT
TTTGGCAGTACACCAATGGGCGTGGATAGCGGTTTGACTCACGGGGATTTCCAAGTCTCCACCCCATTGA
CGTCAATGGGAGTTTGTTTTGGCACCAAAATCAACGGGACTTTCCAAAATGTCGTAATAACCCCGCCCCG
TTGACGCAAATGGGCGGTAGGCGTGTACGGTGGGAGGTCTATATAAGCAGAGCTGGTTTAGTGAACCGTC
AGATCACTAGAAGCTTTATTGCGGTAGTTTATCACAGTTAAATTGCTAACGCAGTCAGTGCTTCTGACAC
AACAGTCTCGAACTTAAGCTGCAGAAGTTGGTCGTGAGGCACTGGGCAGGTAAGTATCAAGGTTACAAGA
CAGGTTTAAGGAGACCAATAGAAACTGGGCTTGTCGAGACAGAGAAGACTCTTGCGTTTCTGATAGGCAC
CTATTGGTCTTACTGACATCCACTTTGCCTTTCTCTCCACAGGTGTCCACTCCCAGTTCAATTACAGCTC
TTAAGGCTAGAGTATTAATACGACTCACTATAGGGCTAGCGATCGCC
[1947 nt withheld, positions 3784-5730]
TCTCAAGGCAGTTCAGGTGGTGGCGGGAGCGGAGGTGGAGGCTCGAGCGGTGTGACCGGCTACCGGCTGT
TCGAGGAGATTCTGTAAGGCCGCGACTCTAGAGTCGACCTGCAGGCATGCAAGCTGATTTGGCTGCTGCC
ACCGCTGAGCAAGGCCGCTTCGAGCAGACATGATAAGATACATTGATGAGTTTGGACAAACCACAACTAG
AATGCAGTGAAAAAAATGCTTTATTTGTGAAATTTGTGATGCTATTGCTTTATTTGTAACCATTATAAGC
TGCAATAAACAAGTTAACAACAACAATTGCATTCATTTTATGTTTCAGGTTCAGGGGGAGATGTGGGAGG
TTTTTTTAAGCAAGTAAAACCTCTACAAATGTGGTAAAATCTTAATTAAGAATTCTAATATAACTTCGTA
TAGCATACATTATACGAAGTTATGGATCCACTGTTGACAATTAATCATCGGCATAGTATATCGGCATAGT
ATAATACGACAAGGTGAGGAACTAAACCCAGGAGGCAGATCATGATTGAACAAGATGGATTGCACGCAGG
TTCTCCGGCCGCTTGGGTGGAGAGGCTATTCGGCTATGACTGGGCACAACAGACAATCGGCTGCTCTGAT
GCCGCCGTGTTCCGGCTGTCAGCGCAGGGGCGCCCGGTTCTTTTTGTCAAGACCGACCTGTCCGGTGCCC
TGAATGAACTGCAGGACGAGGCAGCGCGGCTATCGTGGCTGGCCACGACGGGCGTTCCTTGCGCAGCTGT
GCTCGACGTTGTCACTGAAGCGGGAAGGGACTGGCTGCTATTGGGCGAAGTGCCGGGGCAGGATCTCCTG
TCATCTCACCTTGCTCCTGCCGAGAAAGTATCCATCATGGCTGATGCAATGCGGCGGCTGCATACGCTTG
ATCCGGCTACCTGCCCATTCGACCACCAAGCGAAACATCGCATCGAGCGAGCACGTACTCGGATGGAAGC
CGGTCTTGTCGATCAGGATGATCTGGACGAAGAGCATCAGGGGCTCGCGCCAGCCGAACTGTTCGCCAGG
CTCAAGGCGCGCATGCCCGACGGCGAGGATCTCGTCGTGACCCATGGCGATGCCTGCTTGCCGAATATCA
TGGTGGAAAATGGCCGCTTTTCTGGATTCATCGACTGTGGCCGGCTGGGTGTGGCGGACCGCTATCAGGA
CATAGCGTTGGCTACCCGTGATATTGCTGAAGAGCTTGGCGGCGAATGGGCTGACCGCTTCCTCGTGCTT
TACGGTATCGCCGCTCCCGATTCGCAGCGCATCGCCTTCTATCGCCTTCTTGACGAGTTCTTCTGATTCG
AAATGACCGACCAAGCGACGCCCAACCGGTATCAGCTCACTCAAAGGCGGTAATACGGTTATCCACAGAA
TCAGGGGATAACGCAGGAAAGAACATGTGAGCAAAAGGCCAGCAAAAGGCCAGGAACCGTAAAAAGGCCG
CGTTGCTGGCGTTTTTCCATAGGCTCCGCCCCCCTGACGAGCATCACAAAAATCGACGCTCAAGTCAGAG
GTGGCGAAACCCGACAGGACTATAAAGATACCAGGCGTTTCCCCCTGGAAGCTCCCTCGTGCGCTCTCCT
GTTCCGACCCTGCCGCTTACCGGATACCTGTCCGCCTTTCTCCCTTCGGGAAGCGTGGCGCTTTCTCATA
GCTCACGCTGTAGGTATCTCAGTTCGGTGTAGGTCGTTCGCTCCAAGCTGGGCTGTGTGCACGAACCCCC
CGTTCAGCCCGACCGCTGCGCCTTATCCGGTAACTATCGTCTTGAGTCCAACCCGGTAAGACACGACTTA
TCGCCACTGGCAGCAGCCACTGGTAACAGGATTAGCAGAGCGAGGTATGTAGGCGGTGCTACAGAGTTCT
TGAAGTGGTGGCCTAACTACGGCTACACTAGAAGGACAGTATTTGGTATCTGCGCTCTGCTGAAGCCAGT
TACCTTCGGAAAAAGAGTTGGTAGCTCTTGATCCGGCAAACAAACCACCGCTGGTAGCGGTGGTTTTTTT
GTTTGCAAGCAGCAGATTACGCGCAGAAAAAAAGGATTTCAAGAAGATCCTTTGATCTTTTCTACGGGGT
CTGACGCTCAGTGGAACGAAAACTCACGTTAAGGGATTTTGGTCATGAGATTATCAAAAAGGATCTTCAC
CTAGATCCTTTTATAGTCCGGAATCGTCACACAAAAAACCAACACACAGATGTAATGAAAATAAAGATAT
TTTATTGCGGCCATCGTGATGGCTAGAGTTTAGCCCTCCCACACATAACCAGAGGGCAGCAATTCACGAA
TCCCAACTGCCGTCGGCTGTCCATCACTGTCCTTCACTATGGCTTTGATCCCAGGATGCAGATCGAGAAG
CACCTGTCGGCACCGTCCGCAGGGGCTCAAGATGCCCCTGTTCTCATTTCCGATCGCGACGATACAAGTC
AGGTTGCCAGCTGCCGCAGCAGCAGCAGTGCCCAGCACCACGAGTTCTGCACAAGGTCCCCCAGTAAAAT
GATATACATTGACACCAGTGAAGATGCGGCCGTCGCTAGAGAGAGCTGCGCTGGCGACGCTGTAGTCTTC
AGAGATGGGGATGCTGTTGATTGTAGCCGTTGCTCTTTCAATGAGGGTGGATTCTTCTTGAGACAAAGGC
TTGGCCATGGTGGCGCTAGTGTCAGAAGAATCGAGCTTTTTGCAAAAGCCTAGGCCTCCAAAAAAGCCTC
CTCACTACTTCTGGAATAGCTCAGAGGCCGAGGCGGCCTCGGCCTCTGCATAAATAAAAAAAATTAGTCA
GCCATGGGGCGGAGAATGGGCGGAACTGGGCGGAGTTAGGGGCGGGATGGGCGGAGTTAGGGGCGGGACT
ATGGTTGCTGACTAATTGAGATGCATGCTTTGCATACTTCTGCCTGCTGGGGAGCCTGGGGACTTTCCAC
ACCTGGTTGCTGACTAATTGAGATGCATGCTTTGCATACTTCTGCCTGCTGGGGAGCCTGGGGACTTTCC
ACACCCTAACTGACACACATTCCACAGCTGGTTCTTTCCGCCTCAGAAGGTACCTAACCAAGTTCCTCTT
TCAGAGGTTATTTCAGGCCATGGTGCTGCGC
Features (pLannotate 1.2.2; 21 found; start..end, strand, type, name):
     24..105     -  polyA_signal   SV40 poly(A) signal: SV40 polyadenylation signal
    128..211     -  CDS            large T antigen (fragment): large T antigen from SV40 (simian virus 40)
    288..758     -  CDS            Nluc (fragment): NanoLuc® luciferase human codon-optimized
    813..2756    -  CDS            RAF1 (sequence withheld): RAF1_HUMAN - Also known as RAF. Experimental evidence at protein level: Swiss-Prot protein existence level 1. Serine/threonine-protein kinase that acts as a regulatory link between the membrane-associated Ras GTPases and the MAPK/ERK cascade, and this critical regulatory link functions as a switch determining cell fate decisions including proliferation, differentiation, apoptosis, survival and oncogenic transformation. RAF1 activation initiates a mitogen-activated protein kinase (MAPK) cascade that comprises a sequential phosphorylation of the dual-specific MAPK kinases (MAP2K1/MEK1 and MAP2K2
   2795..2813    -  promoter       SP6 promoter: promoter for bacteriophage SP6 RNA polymerase
   2839..2861    -  promoter       minimal CMV promoter (fragment): human cytomegalovirus (CMV) immediate early promoter
   2871..3236    +  enhancer       CMV enhancer: human cytomegalovirus immediate early enhancer
   3238..3437    +  promoter       CMV promoter: human cytomegalovirus (CMV) immediate early promoter
   3576..3708    +  intron         chimeric intron: chimera between introns from human β-globin and immunoglobulin heavy chain genes
   3752..3770    +  promoter       T7 promoter: promoter for bacteriophage T7 RNA polymerase
   3784..5727    +  CDS            RAF1 (sequence withheld): RAF1_HUMAN - Also known as RAF. Experimental evidence at protein level: Swiss-Prot protein existence level 1. Serine/threonine-protein kinase that acts as a regulatory link between the membrane-associated Ras GTPases and the MAPK/ERK cascade, and this critical regulatory link functions as a switch determining cell fate decisions including proliferation, differentiation, apoptosis, survival and oncogenic transformation. RAF1 activation initiates a mitogen-activated protein kinase (MAPK) cascade that comprises a sequential phosphorylation of the dual-specific MAPK kinases (MAP2K1/MEK1 and MAP2K2
   5826..5855    +  misc_feature   MCS (fragment): pUC18/19 multiple cloning site
   5904..6025    -  polyA_signal   SV40 poly(A) signal: SV40 polyadenylation signal
   6048..6116    -  CDS            large T antigen (fragment): large T antigen from SV40 (simian virus 40)
   6140..6173    +  protein_bind   loxP: Cre-mediated recombination occurs in the 8-bp core sequence (GCATACAT). Cre recombinase
   6183..6230    +  promoter       EM7 promoter: synthetic bacterial promoter&nbsp
   6262..7053    +  CDS            neo: KKA2_KLEPN - Also known as kan, nptII. Experimental evidence at protein level: Swiss-Prot protein existence level 1. Resistance to kanamycin, neomycin, paromomycin, ribostamycin, butirosin and gentamicin B. From Klebsiella pneumoniae.
   7214..7802    -  rep_origin     ori: high-copy-number ColE1/pMB1/pBR322/pUC origin of replication
   7928..7976    -  polyA_signal   poly(A) signal: synthetic polyadenylation signal
   8000..8398    -  CDS            BSD: blasticidin S deaminase; Aspergillus terreus BSD; confers resistance to blasticidin
   8429..8786    -  promoter       SV40 promoter: SV40 enhancer and early promoter
