[The description below was written by a language model from this plasmid's Addgene catalogue record and pLannotate feature annotations shown in this document.]
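Description:
CRAF:CRAF BiBiT Vector is a mammalian expression plasmid that produces two differently tagged copies of human CRAF (RAF1, the serine/threonine kinase linking Ras GTPases to the MEK/ERK cascade) from a single molecule. It was assembled from elements of the pFC219K LgBiT and pFC220K SmBiT Flexi vectors. The 8.8 kb sequence is propagated in E. coli at high copy through a ColE1/pUC-type origin. Kanamycin selection comes from a neo/nptII gene driven by the bacterial EM7 promoter, with a single loxP site annotated just upstream. For selection in mammalian cells, an SV40 enhancer/early promoter drives blasticidin S deaminase, terminated by a synthetic poly(A) signal.

The payload is a divergent, bidirectional arrangement built around one CMV enhancer. In the forward direction, the full CMV promoter, a chimeric β-globin/immunoglobulin intron and a T7 promoter precede one wild-type RAF1 open reading frame, which ends at an SV40 poly(A) signal. In the opposite direction, a minimal CMV promoter fragment and an SP6 promoter precede a second RAF1 copy. This copy is followed by a NanoLuc fragment, consistent with the C-terminal LgBiT tag, and its own SV40 poly(A). The SmBiT peptide is recorded as a C-terminal tag but is too short to have been annotated. It presumably lies after the forward RAF1 copy, though the feature table does not confirm this.

LgBiT and SmBiT are the complementary subunits of the NanoBiT split NanoLuc system, which reconstitute luminescence when their fusion partners come together. Co-expressing both fusions from one plasmid suits it to monitoring CRAF homodimerisation in live cells, although the record states only the expression purpose.
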