Addgene plasmid #238808: CRAF:CRAF BiBiT Vector
Purpose: Express CRAF-LgBiT_CRAF-SmBiT Fusion Proteins in Mammalian Cells under a CMV promoter
Depositing lab: Promega Corporation.
Backbone
  Vector backbone: pFC220K SmBiT CMV-Blast Flexi Vector and pFC219K LgBiT CMV-Hyg Flexi Vector
  Vector type: Mammalian Expression
  Selectable markers: Blasticidin
Growth in bacteria
  Bacterial resistance: Kanamycin, 50 μg/mL
  Growth temperature: 37°C
  Growth strain: DH5alpha
  Copy number: High Copy
Gene/Insert
  Gene/Insert name: CRAF
  Species: H. sapiens (human)
  Mutation: None
  Entrez Gene: RAF1 (a.k.a. CMD1NN, CRAF, NS5, Raf-1, c-Raf)
  Promoter: CMV
  Tag / fusion protein: LgBiT (C terminal on backbone); SmBiT (C terminal on backbone)
  Cloning method: Other
Terms and licenses: Academic/Nonprofit Terms; Industry Terms
How to cite: CRAF:CRAF BiBiT Vector was a gift from Promega Corporation (Addgene plasmid # 238808 ; http://n2t.net/addgene:238808 ; RRID:Addgene_238808)
